Addgene plasmid #213814: pAAV_BiSSTe10_dTomato_nlsdTomato
Purpose: AAV construct expressing dTomato driven by SST interneuron-targeting enhancer. Alias: pAAV_S9E10_dTomato_nlsdTomato
Depositing lab: Gordon Fishell. Depositing organization: Broad Institute. Publication: An enhancer-AAV toolbox to target and manipulate distinct interneuron subtypes. Furlanis E, Dai M, Leyva Garcia B, Tran T, Vergara J, Pereira A, Gorissen BL, Wills S, Vlachos A, Hairston A, Dwivedi D, Du S, McMahon J, Huang S, Morabito A, Vazquez A, Kim S, Lee AT, Chang EF, Razzaq T, Qazi A, Vargish G, Yuan X, Caccavano A, Hunt S, Chittajallu R, McLean N, Hewitt L, Paranzino E, Rice H, Cummins AC, Plotnikova A, Mohanty A, Tangen AC, Shin JH, Azadi R, Eldridge MAG, Alvarez VA, Averbeck BB, Alyahyay M, Vallejo TR, Soheib M, Vattino LG, MacGregor CP, Chatain CP, Banks E, Olah VJ, Naskar S, Hill S, Liebergall S, Badiani R, Hyde L, Hanley E, Xu Q, Allaway KC, Goldberg EM, Rowan MJM, Nowakowski TJ, Lee S, Favuzzi E, Kaeser PS, Sjulson L, Batista-Brito R, Takesian AE, Ibrahim LA, Iqbal A, Pelkey KA, McBain CJ, Dimidschstein J, Fishell G, Wang Y. Neuron. 2025 May 21;113(10):1525-1547.e15. doi: 10.1016/j.neuron.2025.05.002. PubMed 40403705.
Backbone
  Vector backbone: pAAV-S5E2-dTom-nlsdTom
  Total vector size (bp): 6452
  Vector type: AAV
Growth in bacteria
  Bacterial resistance: Ampicillin, 100 μg/mL
  Growth temperature: 37°C
  Growth strain: NEB Stable
  Copy number: High Copy
Gene/Insert
  Gene/Insert name: dTomato_P2A_nls.dTomato
  Species: M. musculus (mouse)
  Insert size (bp): 1496
Terms and licenses: Academic/Nonprofit Terms; Industry Terms: Not Available to Industry
Depositor comments: Please visit https://doi.org/10.1101/2024.07.17.603924 for bioRxiv preprint.
How to cite: pAAV_BiSSTe10_dTomato_nlsdTomato was a gift from Gordon Fishell (Addgene plasmid # 213814 ; http://n2t.net/addgene:213814 ; RRID:Addgene_213814) For viral preps, please replace (Addgene plasmid # 213814) in the above sentence with: (Addgene viral prep # 213814-AAV1) or (Addgene viral prep # 213814-PHPeB)
