[The description below was written by a language model from this plasmid's Addgene catalogue record and pLannotate feature annotations shown in this document.]
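Description:
pAAV_BiSSTe10_dTomato_nlsdTomato (alias pAAV_S9E10_dTomato_nlsdTomato) is a 6.45 kb AAV transfer plasmid derived from the pAAV-S5E2-dTom-nlsdTom backbone. It is designed to label somatostatin (SST) interneurons with a red fluorescent reporter. In bacteria it is maintained as a high-copy plasmid through a ColE1/pUC-type origin and selected with ampicillin via the bla gene. An f1 phage origin and small remnants of pBR322 bom and rop sequences are also annotated in the backbone. The expression cassette is flanked by AAV2 inverted terminal repeats, which allow the intervening DNA to be packaged into recombinant AAV particles. The downstream ITR is annotated in full, while the upstream one is detected only as short fragments.

Expression is driven by the BiSSTe10 enhancer, a regulatory element that targets SST interneurons. The enhancer and any associated minimal promoter are not annotated in the feature table, but they presumably lie in the unannotated stretch between the upstream ITR and a chimeric β-globin/immunoglobulin intron that precedes the coding region. The 1.5 kb insert encodes dTomato, a P2A self-cleaving peptide and a second dTomato carrying a nuclear localisation signal. A single transcript should therefore yield both a cytoplasmic and a nuclear copy of the reporter, labelling cell morphology as well as the nucleus. A WPRE downstream enhances transcript stability and expression, and an SV40 polyadenylation signal terminates the message.

The construct belongs to an enhancer-AAV toolbox for targeting distinct interneuron subtypes. It serves to visualise SST interneurons after viral delivery without relying on transgenic driver lines. The record also lists viral preparations in AAV1 and PHP.eB capsids.
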