Features (pLannotate 1.2.2; 17 found; start..end, strand, type, name):
     12..39      +  repeat_region  AAV2 ITR (fragment): inverted terminal repeat of adeno-associated virus serotype 2 inverted
     68..95      +  repeat_region  AAV2 ITR (fragment): inverted terminal repeat of adeno-associated virus serotype 2 inverted
   1071..1203    +  intron         chimeric intron: chimera between introns from human β-globin and immunoglobulin heavy chain genes
   1232..1933    +  CDS            dTomato: dTomato is a basic (constitutively fluorescent) orange fluorescent protein published in 2004, derived from Discosoma sp.. It is reported to be a somewhat slowly-maturing dimer with low acid sensitivity.
   2043..2743    +  CDS            dTomato (fragment): dimeric variant of DsRed fluorescent protein (Shaner et al., 2004) mammalian codon-optimized
   2773..2798    +  misc_feature   MCS (fragment): pBluescript multiple cloning site
   2798..3386    +  misc_feature   WPRE: woodchuck hepatitis virus posttranscriptional regulatory element
   3449..3532    +  CDS            large T antigen (fragment): large T antigen from SV40 (simian virus 40)
   3555..3636    +  polyA_signal   SV40 poly(A) signal: SV40 polyadenylation signal
   3715..3855    +  repeat_region  AAV2 ITR: inverted terminal repeat of adeno-associated virus serotype 2 inverted
   3860..3911    -  misc_feature   bom (fragment): basis of mobility region from pBR322
   3930..4385    +  rep_origin     f1 ori (sequence partly withheld): f1 bacteriophage origin of replication; arrow indicates direction of (+) strand synthesis
   4386..4435    -  misc_feature   bom (fragment): basis of mobility region from pBR322
   4537..4572    -  CDS            rop (fragment): Rop protein, which maintains plasmids at low copy number; rop
   4667..4771    +  promoter       AmpR promoter: bla
   4772..5632    +  CDS            AmpR: β-lactamase; bla; confers resistance to ampicillin, carbenicillin, and related antibiotics
   5803..6391    +  rep_origin     ori: high-copy-number ColE1/pMB1/pBR322/pUC origin of replication
>Addgene plasmid #213814 | pAAV_BiSSTe10_dTomato_nlsdTomato | addgene full sequence | sequence record 421889 | Addgene NGS Result
CCTGCAGGCAGCTGCGCGCTCGCTCGCTCACTGAGGCCGCCCGGGCGTCGGGCGACCTTTGGTCGCCCGG
CCTCAGTGAGCGAGCGAGCGCGCAGAGAGGGAGTGGCCAACTCCATCACTAGGGGTTCCTGCGGCCGCAC
GCGTATCGATCTAGGTTCCTGTCTGCAAGCATAGCAGGGTATCATTAATAGTGTCAGGAGTTGGCTCTCT
CCCATAGGATGGGTCTCAAGTTGGGGCAATCATTGGTTGGCTGATCCCTTGGTCTCTGTCCCATCTTTAT
TCCTGCACATCTTGTAGGCAGGACAAATTTTGGTTTGTTCCAAAGTGATTTTTAAAGCATTACCATTTTG
TGTTTTGTTGGTTTAAAACACTTTAGCTATTCTGGTGGGTGCGTGATCCTGCCTCACTACGGTCTCAGTC
TCCATCTCGATGGTGACTAAGGATGCCTCCTATGCACTTATTTACCATCTGAATGGTTCCTTTATAGAAT
GCATGACTATTCAATTTTTTTGCTCATTGGACAGCATTTTAATGTGTGAAAGGATTATACATCCTTCAAG
ATATGGAAGAAAAAGCACAAAGCCCTAAATTCTGTGAATTCAGATGTGTAAAAAAAGACAAGGAAGTGCA
AACTATATCAGCTTGGTGTCTCATTCTGGGTGGCTGTCAGAGCCCTGTGAGCTGACTTAAGAATTGGGTC
CCTGCAATGGGTGCTGGCACTTGCAAGGGGATCATGAGCTCAAGGCCATACTGAGCTGCATAATGAGACC
TTGTCTCAGTAACTAGACTGGGGTTGGAGGTCAGTACTAAAGGGCTAGCCTAGCCTAAATTCCCGAGTTC
CACCCCCAGCACTATAAAAGGAAAAGGAGGAAGAGGTGGAGGGAAATAAAGAAAAGGAAAGCCAGTGTAT
CGATGTTTAAACTTCCTGCAGCCCGGGCTGGGCATAAAAGTCAGGGCAGAGCCATCTATTGCTTACATTT
GCTTCTAGCCTGCAAGTCGAGGAGCGCAGCCTTCCAGAAGCAGAGCGCGGCGCCTTAAGCTGCAGAAGTT
GGTCGTGAGGCACTGGGCACGTAAGTATCAAGGTTACAAGACAGGTTTAAGGAGACCAATAGAAACTGGG
CTTGTCGAGACAGAGAAGACTCTTGCGTTTCTGATAGGCACCTATTGGTCTTACTGACATCCACTTTGCC
TTTCTCTCCACAGCGAGCTCGCTAGCGCGATCGCTGCCACCATGGTGAGCAAGGGCGAGGAGGTCATCAA
AGAGTTCATGCGCTTCAAGGTGCGCATGGAGGGCTCCATGAACGGCCACGAGTTCGAGATCGAGGGCGAG
GGCGAGGGCCGCCCCTACGAGGGCACCCAGACCGCCAAGCTGAAGGTGACCAAGGGCGGCCCCCTGCCCT
TCGCCTGGGACATCCTGTCCCCCCAGTTCATGTACGGCTCCAAGGCGTACGTGAAGCACCCCGCCGACAT
CCCCGATTACAAGAAGCTGTCCTTCCCCGAGGGCTTCAAGTGGGAGCGCGTGATGAACTTCGAGGACGGC
GGTCTGGTGACCGTGACCCAGGACTCCTCCCTGCAGGACGGCACGCTGATCTACAAGGTGAAGATGCGCG
GCACCAACTTCCCCCCCGACGGCCCCGTAATGCAGAAGAAGACCATGGGCTGGGAGGCCTCCACCGAGCG
CCTGTACCCCCGCGACGGCGTGCTGAAGGGCGAGATCCACCAGGCCCTGAAGCTGAAGGACGGCGGCCAC
TACCTGGTGGAGTTCAAGACCATCTACATGGCCAAGAAGCCCGTGCAACTGCCCGGCTACTACTACGTGG
ACACCAAGCTGGACATCACCTCCCACAACGAGGACTACACCATCGTGGAACAGTACGAGCGCTCCGAGGG
CCGCCACCACCTGTTCCTGTACGGCATGGACGAGCTGTACAAGTCCGGAGATAACGGAAGCGGAGCCACT
AACTTCTCCCTGTTGAAACAAGCAGGGGATGTCGAAGAGAATCCCGGGCCATCTAGAATGGCCCCCAAGA
AGAAGAGGAAGGTGGTGAGCAAGGGCGAGGAGGTCATCAAAGAGTTCATGCGCTTCAAGGTGCGCATGGA
GGGCTCCATGAACGGCCACGAGTTCGAGATCGAGGGCGAGGGCGAGGGCCGCCCCTACGAGGGCACCCAG
ACCGCCAAGCTGAAGGTGACCAAGGGCGGCCCCCTGCCCTTCGCCTGGGACATCCTGTCCCCCCAGTTCA
TGTACGGCTCCAAGGCGTACGTGAAGCACCCCGCCGACATCCCCGATTACAAGAAGCTGTCCTTCCCCGA
GGGCTTCAAGTGGGAGCGCGTGATGAACTTCGAGGACGGCGGTCTGGTGACCGTGACCCAGGACTCCTCC
CTGCAGGACGGCACGCTGATCTACAAGGTGAAGATGCGCGGCACCAACTTCCCCCCCGACGGCCCCGTAA
TGCAGAAGAAGACCATGGGCTGGGAGGCCTCCACCGAGCGCCTGTACCCCCGCGACGGCGTGCTGAAGGG
CGAGATCCACCAGGCCCTGAAGCTGAAGGACGGCGGCCACTACCTGGTGGAGTTCAAGACCATCTACATG
GCCAAGAAGCCCGTGCAACTGCCCGGCTACTACTACGTGGACACCAAGCTGGACATCACCTCCCACAACG
AGGACTACACCATCGTGGAACAGTACGAGCGCTCCGAGGGCCGCCACCACCTGTTCCTGTACGGCATGGA
CGAGCTGTACAAGTAAGTCGACGGCGCGCCCCACCCCTGCAGGGAATTCGATATCAAGCTTATCGATAAT
CAACCTCTGGATTACAAAATTTGTGAAAGATTGACTGGTATTCTTAACTATGTTGCTCCTTTTACGCTAT
GTGGATACGCTGCTTTAATGCCTTTGTATCATGCTATTGCTTCCCGTATGGCTTTCATTTTCTCCTCCTT
GTATAAATCCTGGTTGCTGTCTCTTTATGAGGAGTTGTGGCCCGTTGTCAGGCAACGTGGCGTGGTGTGC
ACTGTGTTTGCTGACGCAACCCCCACTGGTTGGGGCATTGCCACCACCTGTCAGCTCCTTTCCGGGACTT
TCGCTTTCCCCCTCCCTATTGCCACGGCGGAACTCATCGCCGCCTGCCTTGCCCGCTGCTGGACAGGGGC
TCGGCTGTTGGGCACTGACAATTCCGTGGTGTTGTCGGGGAAATCATCGTCCTTTCCTTGGCTGCTCGCC
TATGTTGCCACCTGGATTCTGCGCGGGACGTCCTTCTGCTACGTCCCTTCGGCCCTCAATCCAGCGGACC
TTCCTTCCCGCGGCCTGCTGCCGGCTCTGCGGCCTCTTCCGCGTCTTCGCCTTCGCCCTCAGACGAGTCG
GATCTCCCTTTGGGCCGCCTCCCCGCATCGATACCGAGCGCTGCTCGAGAGATCTGTGATAGCGGCCATC
AAGCTGGCCGCGACTCTAGATCATAATCAGCCATACCACATTTGTAGAGGTTTTACTTGCTTTAAAAAAC
CTCCCACACCTCCCCCTGAACCTGAAACATAAAATGAATGCAATTGTTGTTGTTAACTTGTTTATTGCAG
CTTATAATGGTTACAAATAAAGCAATAGCATCACAAATTTCACAAATAAAGCATTTTTTTCACTGCATTC
TAGTTGTGGTTTGTCCAAACTCATCAATGTATCAGCTTATCGATACCGCATGCACGTGCGGACCGAGCGG
CCGCAGGAACCCCTAGTGATGGAGTTGGCCACTCCCTCTCTGCGCGCTCGCTCGCTCACTGAGGCCGGGC
GACCAAAGGTCGCCCGACGCCCGGGCTTTGCCCGGGCGGCCTCAGTGAGCGAGCGAGCGCGCAGCTGCCT
GCAGGGGCGCCTGATGCGGTATTTTCTCCTTACGCATCTGTGCGGTATTTCACACCGCATA
[95 nt withheld, positions 3912-4006]
T
[46 nt withheld, positions 4008-4053]
C
[141 nt withheld, positions 4055-4195]
CCTTTGACGTTGGAGTCCACGTTCTTT
[37 nt withheld, positions 4223-4259]
ACTCTATCTCGGGCTATTCTTTTGATTTATAAGGGATTTTGCCGATTTCGGTCTATTGGTTAAAAAATGA
GCTGATTTAACAAAAATTTAACGCGAATTTTAACAAAATATTAACGTTTACAATTTTATGGTGCACTCTC
AGTACAATCTGCTCTGATGCCGCATAGTTAAGCCAGCCCCGACACCCGCCAACACCCGCTGACGCGCCCT
GACGGGCTTGTCTGCTCCCGGCATCCGCTTACAGACAAGCTGTGACCGTCTCCGGGAGCTGCATGTGTCA
GAGGTTTTCACCGTCATCACCGAAACGCGCGAGACGAAAGGGCCTCGTGATACGCCTATTTTTATAGGTT
AATGTCATGATAATAATGGTTTCTTAGACGTCAGGTGGCACTTTTCGGGGAAATGTGCGCGGAACCCCTA
TTTGTTTATTTTTCTAAATACATTCAAATATGTATCCGCTCATGAGACAATAACCCTGATAAATGCTTCA
ATAATATTGAAAAAGGAAGAGTATGAGTATTCAACATTTCCGTGTCGCCCTTATTCCCTTTTTTGCGGCA
TTTTGCCTTCCTGTTTTTGCTCACCCAGAAACGCTGGTGAAAGTAAAAGATGCTGAAGATCAGTTGGGTG
CACGAGTGGGTTACATCGAACTGGATCTCAACAGCGGTAAGATCCTTGAGAGTTTTCGCCCCGAAGAACG
TTTTCCAATGATGAGCACTTTTAAAGTTCTGCTATGTGGCGCGGTATTATCCCGTATTGACGCCGGGCAA
GAGCAACTCGGTCGCCGCATACACTATTCTCAGAATGACTTGGTTGAGTACTCACCAGTCACAGAAAAGC
ATCTTACGGATGGCATGACAGTAAGAGAATTATGCAGTGCTGCCATAACCATGAGTGATAACACTGCGGC
CAACTTACTTCTGACAACGATCGGAGGACCGAAGGAGCTAACCGCTTTTTTGCACAACATGGGGGATCAT
GTAACTCGCCTTGATCGTTGGGAACCGGAGCTGAATGAAGCCATACCAAACGACGAGCGTGACACCACGA
TGCCTGTAGCAATGGCAACAACGTTGCGCAAACTATTAACTGGCGAACTACTTACTCTAGCTTCCCGGCA
ACAATTAATAGACTGGATGGAGGCGGATAAAGTTGCAGGACCACTTCTGCGCTCGGCCCTTCCGGCTGGC
TGGTTTATTGCTGATAAATCTGGAGCCGGTGAGCGTGGGTCTCGCGGTATCATTGCAGCACTGGGGCCAG
ATGGTAAGCCCTCCCGTATCGTAGTTATCTACACGACGGGGAGTCAGGCAACTATGGATGAACGAAATAG
ACAGATCGCTGAGATAGGTGCCTCACTGATTAAGCATTGGTAACTGTCAGACCAAGTTTACTCATATATA
CTTTAGATTGATTTAAAACTTCATTTTTAATTTAAAAGGATCTAGGTGAAGATCCTTTTTGATAATCTCA
TGACCAAAATCCCTTAACGTGAGTTTTCGTTCCACTGAGCGTCAGACCCCGTAGAAAAGATCAAAGGATC
TTCTTGAGATCCTTTTTTTCTGCGCGTAATCTGCTGCTTGCAAACAAAAAAACCACCGCTACCAGCGGTG
GTTTGTTTGCCGGATCAAGAGCTACCAACTCTTTTTCCGAAGGTAACTGGCTTCAGCAGAGCGCAGATAC
CAAATACTGTTCTTCTAGTGTAGCCGTAGTTAGGCCACCACTTCAAGAACTCTGTAGCACCGCCTACATA
CCTCGCTCTGCTAATCCTGTTACCAGTGGCTGCTGCCAGTGGCGATAAGTCGTGTCTTACCGGGTTGGAC
TCAAGACGATAGTTACCGGATAAGGCGCAGCGGTCGGGCTGAACGGGGGGTTCGTGCACACAGCCCAGCT
TGGAGCGAACGACCTACACCGAACTGAGATACCTACAGCGTGAGCTATGAGAAAGCGCCACGCTTCCCGA
AGGGAGAAAGGCGGACAGGTATCCGGTAAGCGGCAGGGTCGGAACAGGAGAGCGCACGAGGGAGCTTCCA
GGGGGAAACGCCTGGTATCTTTATAGTCCTGTCGGGTTTCGCCACCTCTGACTTGAGCGTCGATTTTTGT
GATGCTCGTCAGGGGGGCGGAGCCTATGGAAAAACGCCAGCAACGCGGCCTTTTTACGGTTCCTGGCCTT
TTGCTGGCCTTTTGCTCACATGT
